Addgene plasmid #236525: YFP-cCGNL1-cCGN_D-Myc
Purpose: For expression of Chimera of B-region cCGN in cCGNL1 in mammalian cells
Depositing lab: Sandra Citi. Depositing organization: University of Geneva. Publication: Distinct domains of paracingulin are involved in its targeting to the actin cytoskeleton and regulation of apical junction assembly. Paschoud S, Guillemot L, Citi S. J Biol Chem. 2012 Apr 13;287(16):13159-69. doi: 10.1074/jbc.M111.315622. Epub 2012 Feb 7. PubMed 22315225.
Backbone
  Vector backbone: pTRE2-hyg
  Vector type: Mammalian Expression
  Selectable markers: Hygromycin
Growth in bacteria
  Bacterial resistance: Ampicillin, 100 μg/mL
  Growth temperature: 37°C
  Growth strain: DH5alpha
  Copy number: High Copy
Gene/Insert
  Gene/Insert name: CGNL1-CGN
  Species: Canis lupus familiaris (dog)
  Insert size (bp): 3576
  Mutation: WT
  Entrez Gene: CGN
  Promoter: CMV
  Tag / fusion protein: YFP (N terminal on insert); Myc (C terminal on insert)
  Cloning method: Restriction Enzyme; 5′ cloning site Mlu1 (unknown if destroyed); 3′ cloning site Not1 (unknown if destroyed)
Terms and licenses: Academic/Nonprofit Terms; Industry Terms: Not Available to Industry
Depositor comments: S1606 (Plasmid collection number)
How to cite: YFP-cCGNL1-cCGN_D-Myc was a gift from Sandra Citi (Addgene plasmid # 236525 ; http://n2t.net/addgene:236525 ; RRID:Addgene_236525)
