[The description below was written by a language model from this plasmid's Addgene catalogue record and pLannotate feature annotations shown in this document.]
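Description:
YFP-cCGNL1-cCGN_D-Myc is a 9,652-nt mammalian expression plasmid built on the pTRE2-hyg backbone. It encodes a chimeric canine junctional protein in which a region of cingulin (CGN), described in the record as the B-region, is placed within paracingulin (CGNL1). It is propagated in E. coli as a high-copy plasmid through a ColE1/pUC-type origin, with ampicillin selection from the β-lactamase gene. For mammalian cells it carries a separate hygromycin resistance cassette driven by the SV40 enhancer/early promoter and ended by an SV40 poly(A) signal, which allows selection of stable lines.

The catalogue lists the promoter simply as CMV. The feature table is more specific, showing a tetracycline response element with seven tetO copies upstream of a minimal CMV promoter. This is the standard pTRE2 arrangement, in which transcription depends on a tetracycline-controlled transactivator supplied by the host cell, so expression should be doxycycline-regulatable rather than constitutive. Downstream lies an mEYFP coding sequence followed by a roughly 3.6 kb open reading frame. The annotation software matched this frame to human CGNL1 by homology, but the record gives dog as the species of origin. The C-terminal Myc tag and the cingulin-derived segment are not annotated separately. The rabbit β-globin intron, a short globin exon fragment and the β-globin poly(A) signal complete the transcription unit. The small lacI and RSF ori fragments appear to be backbone remnants.

The YFP tag allows live or fixed-cell localisation and the Myc tag allows immunodetection. The construct fits domain-swap studies of which paracingulin and cingulin regions govern targeting to the actin cytoskeleton and apical junction assembly.
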