Features (pLannotate 1.2.2; 18 found; start..end, strand, type, name):
      1..589     -  rep_origin     ori: high-copy-number ColE1/pMB1/pBR322/pUC origin of replication
    760..1620    -  CDS            AmpR: β-lactamase; bla; confers resistance to ampicillin, carbenicillin, and related antibiotics
   1621..1725    -  promoter       AmpR promoter: bla
   1831..1912    -  polyA_signal   SV40 poly(A) signal: SV40 polyadenylation signal
   1935..2018    -  CDS            large T antigen (fragment): large T antigen from SV40 (simian virus 40)
   2029..3054    -  CDS            HygR: aminoglycoside phosphotransferase from E. coli; aph(4)-Ia; confers resistance to hygromycin
   3063..3392    -  promoter       SV40 promoter: SV40 enhancer and early promoter
   3406..3676    +  protein_bind   tetracycline response element: contains seven copies of the tetracycline operator tetO tetracycline repressor TetR
   3687..3704    +  misc_feature   MCS (fragment): pUC18/19 multiple cloning site
   3709..3747    +  promoter       minimal CMV promoter: human cytomegalovirus (CMV) immediate early promoter
   3841..3867    +  misc_feature   MCS (fragment): pUC18/19 multiple cloning site
   3874..4590    +  CDS            mEYFP: mEYFP is a basic (constitutively fluorescent) yellow fluorescent protein published in 2002, derived from Aequorea victoria. It is reported to be a very rapidly-maturing monomer.
   4600..8184    +  CDS            CGNL1 (fragment): CGNL1_HUMAN - Also known as JACOP, KIAA1749. Experimental evidence at protein level: Swiss-Prot protein existence level 1. May be involved in anchoring the apical junctional complex, especially tight junctions, to actin-based cytoskeletons. From Homo sapiens (Human).
   8260..8832    +  intron         β-globin intron: intron from rabbit β-globin gene
   8836..8958    +  CDS            HBB: HBB_COLGU - Experimental evidence at transcript level: Swiss-Prot protein existence level 2. Involved in oxygen transport from the lung to the various peripheral tissues. From Colobus guereza (Mantled guereza) (Eastern black-and-white colobus monkey).
   9029..9084    +  polyA_signal   β-globin poly(A) signal: rabbit β-globin polyadenylation signal (Gil and Proudfoot, 1987)
   9417..9470    -  CDS            lacI (fragment): lac repressor; lacI; The lac repressor binds to the lac operator to inhibit transcription in E. coli. This inhibition can be relieved by adding lactose or isopropyl-β-D-thiogalactopyranoside (IPTG).
   9472..9605    -  rep_origin     RSF ori (fragment): Plasmids containing the RSF 1030 origin of replication can be propagated in E. coli cells that contain additional plasmids with compatible origins.
>Addgene plasmid #236525 | YFP-cCGNL1-cCGN_D-Myc | addgene full sequence | sequence record 469650 | Addgene NGS Result
TTTCCATAGGCTCCGCCCCCCTGACGAGCATCACAAAAATCGACGCTCAAGTCAGAGGTGGCGAAACCCG
ACAGGACTATAAAGATACCAGGCGTTTCCCCCTGGAAGCTCCCTCGTGCGCTCTCCTGTTCCGACCCTGC
CGCTTACCGGATACCTGTCCGCCTTTCTCCCTTCGGGAAGCGTGGCGCTTTCTCATAGCTCACGCTGTAG
GTATCTCAGTTCGGTGTAGGTCGTTCGCTCCAAGCTGGGCTGTGTGCACGAACCCCCCGTTCAGCCCGAC
CGCTGCGCCTTATCCGGTAACTATCGTCTTGAGTCCAACCCGGTAAGACACGACTTATCGCCACTGGCAG
CAGCCACTGGTAACAGGATTAGCAGAGCGAGGTATGTAGGCGGTGCTACAGAGTTCTTGAAGTGGTGGCC
TAACTACGGCTACACTAGAAGAACAGTATTTGGTATCTGCGCTCTGCTGAAGCCAGTTACCTTCGGAAAA
AGAGTTGGTAGCTCTTGATCCGGCAAACAAACCACCGCTGGTAGCGGTGGTTTTTTTGTTTGCAAGCAGC
AGATTACGCGCAGAAAAAAAGGATCTCAAGAAGATCCTTTGATCTTTTCTACGGGGTCTGACGCTCAGTG
GAACGAAAACTCACGTTAAGGGATTTTGGTCATGAGATTATCAAAAAGGATCTTCACCTAGATCCTTTTA
AATTAAAAATGAAGTTTTAAATCAATCTAAAGTATATATGAGTAAACTTGGTCTGACAGTTACCAATGCT
TAATCAGTGAGGCACCTATCTCAGCGATCTGTCTATTTCGTTCATCCATAGTTGCCTGACTCCCCGTCGT
GTAGATAACTACGATACGGGAGGGCTTACCATCTGGCCCCAGTGCTGCAATGATACCGCGAGACCCACGC
TCACCGGCTCCAGATTTATCAGCAATAAACCAGCCAGCCGGAAGGGCCGAGCGCAGAAGTGGTCCTGCAA
CTTTATCCGCCTCCATCCAGTCTATTAATTGTTGCCGGGAAGCTAGAGTAAGTAGTTCGCCAGTTAATAG
TTTGCGCAACGTTGTTGCCATTGCTACAGGCATCGTGGTGTCACGCTCGTCGTTTGGTATGGCTTCATTC
AGCTCCGGTTCCCAACGATCAAGGCGAGTTACATGATCCCCCATGTTGTGCAAAAAAGCGGTTAGCTCCT
TCGGTCCTCCGATCGTTGTCAGAAGTAAGTTGGCCGCAGTGTTATCACTCATGGTTATGGCAGCACTGCA
TAATTCTCTTACTGTCATGCCATCCGTAAGATGCTTTTCTGTGACTGGTGAGTACTCAACCAAGTCATTC
TGAGAATAGTGTATGCGGCGACCGAGTTGCTCTTGCCCGGCGTCAACACGGGATAATACCGCGCCACATA
GCAGAACTTTAAAAGTGCTCATCATTGGAAAACGTTCTTCGGGGCGAAAACTCTCAAGGATCTTACCGCT
GTTGAGATCCAGTTCGATGTAACCCACTCGTGCACCCAACTGATCTTCAGCATCTTTTACTTTCACCAGC
GTTTCTGGGTGAGCAAAAACAGGAAGGCAAAATGCCGCAAAAAAGGGAATAAGGGCGACACGGAAATGTT
GAATACTCATACTCTTCCTTTTTCAATATTATTGAAGCATTTATCAGGGTTATTGTCTCATGAGCGGATA
CATATTTGAATGTATTTAGAAAAATAAACAAATAGGGGTTCCGCGCACATTTCCCCGAAAAGTGCCACCT
GACGTCTAAGAAACCATTATTATCATGACATTAACCTATAAAAATAGGCGTATCACGAGGCCCTTTCGTC
TTCACTCGAGGCAGTGAAAAAAATGCTTTATTTGTGAAATTTGTGATGCTATTGCTTTATTTGTAACCAT
TATAAGCTGCAATAAACAAGTTAACAACAACAATTGCATTCATTTTATGTTTCAGGTTCAGGGGGAGGTG
TGGGAGGTTTTTTAAAGCAAGTAAAACCTCTACAAATGTGGTATGGCTGATTATGATCCTCTAGAACTCT
ATTCCTTTGCCCTCGGACGAGTGCTGGGGCGTCGGTTTCCACTATCGGCGAGTACTTCTACACAGCCATC
GGTCCAGACGGCCGCGCTTCTGCGGGCGATTTGTGTACGCCCGACAGTCCCGGCTCCGGATCGGACGATT
GCGTCGCATCGACCCTGCGCCCAAGCTGCATCATCGAAATTGCCGTCAACCAAGCTCTGATAGAGTTGGT
CAAGACCAATGCGGAGCATATACGCCCGGAGCCGCGGCGATCCTGCAAGCTCCGGATGCCTCCGCTCGAA
GTAGCGCGTCTGCTGCTCCATACAAGCCAACCACGGCCTCCAGAAGAAGATGTTGGCGACCTCGTATTGG
GAATCCCCGAACATCGCCTCGCTCCAGTCAATGACCGCTGTTATGCGGCCATTGTCCGTCAGGACATTGT
TGGAGCCGAAATCCGCGTGCACGAGGTGCCGGACTTCGGGGCAGTCCTCGGCCCAAAGCATCAGCTCATC
GAGAGCCTGCGCGACGGACGCACTGACGGTGTCGTCCATCACAGTTTGCCAGTGATACACATGGGGATCA
GCAATCGCGCATATGAAATCACGCCATGTAGTGTATTGACCGATTCCTTGCGGTCCGAATGGGCCGAACC
CGCTCGTCTGGCTAAGATCGGCCGCAGCGATCGCATCCATGGCCTCCGCGACCGGCTGCAGAACAGCGGG
CAGTTCGGTTTCAGGCAGGTCTTGCAACGTGACACCCTGTGCACGGCGGGAGATGCAATAGGTCAGGCTC
TCGCTGAATTCCCCAATGTCAAGCACTTCCGGAATCGGGAGCGCGGCCGATGCAAAGTGCCGATAAACAT
AACGATCTTTGTAGAAACCATCGGCGCAGCTATTTACCCGCAGGACATATCCACGCCCTCCTACATCGAA
GCTGAAAGCACGAGATTCTTCGCCCTCCGAGAGCTGCATCAGGTCGGAGACGCTGTCGAACTTTTCGATC
AGAAACTTCTCGACAGACGTCGCGGTGAGTTCAGGCTTTTTCATGGAAGCTTTTTGCAAAAGCCTAGGCC
TCCAAAAAAGCCTCCTCACTACTTCTGGAATAGCTCAGAGGCCGAGGCGGCCTCGGCCTCTGCATAAATA
AAAAAAATTAGTCAGCCATGGGGCGGAGAATGGGCGGAACTGGGCGGAGTTAGGGGCGGGATGGGCGGAG
TTAGGGGCGGGACTATGGTTGCTGACTAATTGAGATGCATGCTTTGCATACTTCTGCCTGCTGGGGAGCC
TGGGGACTTTCCACACCTGGTTGCTGACTAATTGAGATGCATGCTTTGCATACTTCTGCCTGCTGGGGAG
CCTGGGGACTTTCCACACCCTAACTGACACACTCGAGTTTACCACTCCCTATCAGTGATAGAGAAAAGTG
AAAGTCGAGTTTACCACTCCCTATCAGTGATAGAGAAAAGTGAAAGTCGAGTTTACCACTCCCTATCAGT
GATAGAGAAAAGTGAAAGTCGAGTTTACCACTCCCTATCAGTGATAGAGAAAAGTGAAAGTCGAGTTTAC
CACTCCCTATCAGTGATAGAGAAAAGTGAAAGTCGAGTTTACCACTCCCTATCAGTGATAGAGAAAAGTG
AAAGTCGAGTTTACCACTCCCTATCAGTGATAGAGAAAAGTGAAAGTCGAGCTCGGTACCCGGGTCGAGG
TAGGCGTGTACGGTGGGAGGCCTATATAAGCAGAGCTCGTTTAGTGAACCGTCAGATCGCCTGGAGACGC
CATCCACGCTGTTTTGACCTCCATAGAAGACACCGGGACCGATCCAGCCTCCGCGGCCCCGAATTCGAGC
TCGGTACCCGGGGATCCGCCACCATGGTGAGCAAGGGCGAGGAGCTGTTCACCGGGGTGGTGCCCATCCT
GGTCGAGCTGGACGGCGACGTAAACGGCCACAAGTTCAGCGTGTCCGGCGAGGGCGAGGGCGATGCCACC
TACGGCAAGCTGACCCTGAAGTTCATCTGCACCACCGGCAAGCTGCCCGTGCCCTGGCCCACCCTCGTGA
CCACCTTCGGCTACGGCCTGCAGTGCTTCGCCCGCTACCCCGACCACATGAAGCAGCACGACTTCTTCAA
GTCCGCCATGCCCGAAGGCTACGTCCAGGAGCGCACCATCTTCTTCAAGGACGACGGCAACTACAAGACC
CGCGCCGAGGTGAAGTTCGAGGGCGACACCCTGGTGAACCGCATCGAGCTGAAGGGCATCGACTTCAAGG
AGGACGGCAACATCCTGGGGCACAAGCTGGAGTACAACTACAACAGCCACAACGTCTATATCATGGCCGA
CAAGCAGAAGAACGGCATCAAGGTGAACTTCAAGATCCGCCACAACATCGAGGACGGCAGCGTGCAGCTC
GCCGACCACTACCAGCAGAACACCCCCATCGGCGACGGCCCCGTGCTGCTGCCCGACAACCACTACCTGA
GCTACCAGTCCAAGCTGAGCAAAGACCCCAACGAGAAGCGCGATCACATGGTCCTGCTGGAGTTCGTGAC
CGCCGCCGGGATCACTCTCGGCATGGACGAGCTGTACAAGAGCGGCCGCATGGAGCTGTATTTCGGCGAA
TACCAACACGTACAGCAAGAATATGGCGTCCATCTGAGACTCGCAAGCGATGATAGCAAAAAGCCAAGGA
ATTCCCAACACTCTAAGGCAGGCTCCTATGGTGTCAGTATTCGGGTGCAGGGAATCGATGGTCACCCCTA
CATAGTCCTGAATAACACAGAGCGGTGTCTGGCAGGCACATCTTTTCCTGAAAATGGGCCACCATTTCCA
TCTCCAATGAGAAGTAACCTGCCTCTGCATTCCAGCAACGGGTCCGTGCTGGAGGAGAGCAGCGCAGAGG
AATTGCAGCTCCCAGAAAATCCGTATGCCCAGCCCAGCCCAGTAAGAAACCTGAAACAGTCCTCTCTCTT
CGAAGGCAAGAACGGGGTTCTAGAACGCAAAGAGGGGCCAATGAAGCCATCCCACGTGTTGAACTTTCAG
AGGCATCCAGAGCTTCTGCAGCCCTATGACCCTGAAAAGAATGAATCGAACTTGCAAAACCACCAGCCTC
CTGAGCATAATTGGCTAAACACATTGACAGAAGAAGGTACCAACAATAAGAAGGCATGGACCTGCTTCCC
CAAGCCTGGTAGTTCCCAGCCTACCAGCCCTCCTTTGGAAGATGCGGGCAAATCCGGCGTGACGGCCATC
CGTTTGTGCAGCTCTGTGGTCATCGATGACCCCAAGAAGCAGACCTCAGTGTGCGTAAATGTTGAGAGCT
GCACCGGGGAGGCGCTGGTAGGGGAGGCCCCTAAGCTTGTAGCTTCCCCAGGGAGCACTATTGACACTGC
TCCCCTGTCTTCAGTGGACTCACTCATCAACAAGTTTGATAGTCGCCAGGGTGGGCAGGCCCGGGGCCGC
ACTGGCCGGCGCATGCGGACACTGCCCCCTGAACAACGCAAGCGGAGCCAAAGCCTGGACAACCGGCTCC
CACGGGATACCCTTGATGAACGAGAAGATGGGCCGTCGCAGGTGTGCCCGCAGCGGTCACCTGCCCAGGA
GCACCGCGGGAGACAGAGCGTGGGCCGCGCCTTCGCCAAGCTGCAGGGGGCCCACCTCCGGCCTGCCCAG
CAGAGCAAAGATGGGAAAGCTCCAGCAAACAGAGGGGGTCGGGAGAGTACAAACACGCGTGTGTCCTCCC
CCCCAGCCCAGAATAAAAAGGAGGACGAAATCAAGACAGCCACGGCGACGCTGATGTTACAGAATCGGGC
CCTAGCGACTTCGCCCGACTCTGGTGCCAAGAAGATTTCTGTGAAGACATTTACTTCCGCCTCCAACACT
CAGGCCACACCAGATCTGTTGAAAGGCCAACAAGAGCTCACTCAACAAACCAATGAGGAGACGGCCAAGC
AGATACTTTACAATTACCTCAAAGAAGGAAGCACCGATAATGATGATGCGACTAAACGGAAAGTCAACCT
GGTCTTTGAGAAAATCCAGACTTTAAAGTCTCGAGCAGCAGGGAGCACACAAGGAAATAATCAAGCTTCT
AATTCTTCATCTGAAGTCAGAGATCTGCTGGAACAGAAAAACAAGCTGACCACAGAAGTGGCTGAACTTC
AGAGACAGCTTCAACTAGAAGTCAAGAATCAGCAGAACATCAAAGAAGAGAGAGAGAGAATGAAAGCAAA
TTTGGAGGAGCTCCAGGGCCAGCATGATAGTAAAGTGGAAGAGAACTCCATGCTACAGCAGCGCCTGGAA
GAGAGTGAAGGGGAGCTCCGCAAGAACCTGGAGGAATTGTTCCAGGTGAAGATGGAACGGGAACAGCACC
AGACTGAGATCAGGGATCTCCAGGACCAGCTCTCAGAAATGCACGATGAATTGGACAGTGCTAAACGATC
TGAGGACAGGGAAAAGGGAGCCCTGATTGAGGAACTCTTACAGGCAAAACAGGATCTTCAGGATCTGCTC
ATCGCCAAAGAGGAGCAGGAGGACCTCTTGAGGAAGCGGGAGCGTGAACTGACCGCCCTGAAGGGAGCCC
TGAAGGAAGAGGTGTCCAGCCACGACCTGGAGATGGATAAGCTGAAGGAGCAGTATGACGCCGAGCTGCA
GGCCCTGAGGGAGAGTGTAGAAGAAGCAACCAAGAACGTCGAGGTCCTGGCCAGTCGGAGCAACACTTCA
GAGCAGAGCCAGCTGGGGGCTGAAATGCACGTGAAGGCTCTGCAGGAGGAGAATGAGAAGCTGCGGGAAA
GCATCGAAGAGCTGGAGCAGAGCGTCGCTCGGCTGCAGAGGCAGATTGCTGACATGAAGGACGATGAGGT
CAAGGCAAAGGAAAGGCTCACAAAATGCGAGAGAGAAAACCGGCAATTAGAGGAGGCCCTTGTGAATGCA
AGAAAGGAAGAAAGAGAAGCCACATCAGTCAGAAGGACCCTGGAGGGTGAGCTGGAAGACGTGCAGAGAA
ATCTGAGTCGGGCCACCCAGGAGCAGAAGCAGTTGTCTGAGAAGCTTAAAGATGAGACTGAGCAGAAAGA
GCAGTTAAGGAGGCTGAAGAACGAGATGGAGAACGAGCGATGGCATCTGGACAAGACCATTGAAAAATTG
CAGAAAGAGATGGCTGACATTGTTGAGGTGTCCCGTGTATCAACACTGGAGCTCCAGAACCAGCTAGATG
AGTACAAGGAGAAAAATCGCAGGGAACTTGCAGAAATGCAAAGGCAGTTGAAGGAGAAAACGCTAGAGGC
TGAAAAGTCACGTCTGACTGCCATGAAACTGCAGGATGAGATGCGTCTGATGGAGGAGGAGTTACGGGAC
TACCAGAGAGCTCAGGATGAGGCGCTCACAAAAAGGCAGCTTCTGGAGCAGACACTCAAGGACCTGGAAT
ACGAGCTGGAGGCCAAAAGTCACCTCAAAGATGACCGAAGCAGACTCGTCAAGCAGATGGAGGACAAGGT
GTCTCAGCTGGAGATGGAACTGGAAGAAGAAAGAAATAACTCGGATTTGCTCTCGGAGAGGATCACTCGG
AGCAGGGAACAGATGGAGCAGATGAGGAGCGAGCTCCTGCAGGAAAGAGCTCTCAAGCAGGACTTGGAGT
GTGACAAGATTTCCTTGGAGAGGCAGAACAAAGATTTAAAGAGCCGGATTATCCATCTGGAAGGCTCCTA
CAGGTCCAGCAAAGAGGGGCTGGTGGTGCAGATGGAGGCCAGGATCGCGGAGCTGGAGGACCGTCTGGAA
AACGAGGAGAGGGACCGGGCCAGCCTCCAGCTCAGCAACCGACGGCTGGAGCGGAAGGTGAAGGAGCTAG
TGATGCAAGTGGACGATGAGCACCTGTCTCTGACTGATCAGAAGGACCAGCTTAGCTTGCGCTTGAAAGC
AATGAAACGACAAGTAGAGGAGGCCGAGGAGGAGATCGACAGACTAGAAAGTTCTAAAAAGAAGCTGCAG
AGGGAGCTGGAGGAGCAGATGGATGTGAATGAGCAGCTGCAGGGACAACTCAATTCCATGAAGAAGGACC
TAAGACTCAAGAAGCTGCCGAGCAAAGTGCTGGACGACACGGATGATGATGACCTCAGTACGGACGGGGG
GAGCCTCCACGAGGCGCCGCTGAGCTACACCTTCCCCAAGGACAGCGCTGCCACCAGCCAGATCGTCGAT
GAACAAAAACTCATCTCAGAAGAGGATCTGAATTAGGTCGACGATATCTCTAGAGCTGAGAACTTCAGGG
TGAGTTTGGGGACCCTTGATTGTTCTTTCTTTTTCGCTATTGTAAAATTCATGTTATATGGAGGGGGCAA
AGTTTTCAGGGTGTTGTTTAGAATGGGAAGATGTCCCTTGTATCACCATGGACCCTCATGATAATTTTGT
TTCTTTCACTTTCTACTCTGTTGACAACCATTGTCTCCTCTTATTTTCTTTTCATTTTCTGTAACTTTTT
CGTTAAACTTTAGCTTGCATTTGTAACGAATTTTTAAATTCACTTTTGTTTATTTGTCAGATTGTAAGTA
CTTTCTCTAATCACTTTTTTTTCAAGGCAATCAGGGTATATTATATTGTACTTCAGCACAGTTTTAGAGA
ACAATTGTTATAATTAAATGATAAGGTAGAATATTTCTGCATATAAATTCTGGCTGGCGTGGAAATATTC
TTATTGGTAGAAACAACTACACCCTGGTCATCATCCTGCCTTTCTCTTTATGGTTACAATGATATACACT
GTTTGAGATGAGGATAAAATACTCTGAGTCCAAACCGGGCCCCTCTGCTAACCATGTTCATGCCTTCTTC
TCTTTCCTACAGCTCCTGGGCAACGTGCTGGTTGTTGTGCTGTCTCATCATTTTGGCAAAGAATTCACTC
CTCAGGTGCAGGCTGCCTATCAGAAGGTGGTGGCTGGTGTGGCCAATGCCCTGGCTCACAAATACCACTG
AGATCTTTTTCCCTCTGCCAAAAATTATGGGGACATCATGAAGCCCCTTGAGCATCTGACTTCTGGCTAA
TAAAGGAAATTTATTTTCATTGCAATAGTGTGTTGGAATTTTTTGTGTCTCTCACTCGGAAGGACATATG
GGAGGGCAAATCATTTAAAACATCAGAATGAGTATTTGGTTTAGAGTTTGGCAACATATGCCCATATGCT
GGCTGCCATGAACAAAGGTTGGCTATAAAGAGGTCATCAGTATATGAAACAGCCCCCTGCTGTCCATTCC
TTATTCCATAGAAAAGCCTTGACTTGAGGTTAGATTTTTTTTATATTTTGTTTTGTGTTATTTTTTTCTT
TAACATCCCTAAAATTTTCCTTACATGTTTTACTAGCCAGATTTTTCCTCCTCTCCTGACTACTCCCAGT
CATAGCTGTCCCTCTTCTCTTATGGAGATCCCTCGACTGCATTAATGAATCGGCCAACGCGCGGGGAGAG
GCGGTTTGCGTATTGGGCGCTCTTCCGCTTCCTCGCTCACTGACTCGCTGCGCTCGGTCGTTCGGCTGCG
GCGAGCGGTATCAGCTCACTCAAAGGCGGTAATACGGTTATCCACAGAATCAGGGGATAACGCAGGAAAG
AACATGTGAGCAAAAGGCCAGCAAAAGGCCAGGAACCGTAAAAAGGCCGCGTTGCTGGCGTT
